Addgene plasmid #241033: pDMJ2-SARS-CoV-2-Spike (B.1)
Purpose: Expresses SARS-CoV-2 spike (B.1) protein for creating pseudotyped virus
Depositing lab: Jeremy Luban. Depositing organization: University of Massachusetts, Worcester. Publication: Computationally designed proteins mimic antibody immune evasion in viral evolution. Youssef N, Gurev S, Ghantous F, Brock KP, Jaimes JA, Thadani NN, Dauphin A, Sherman AC, Yurkovetskiy L, Soto D, Estanboulieh R, Kotzen B, Notin P, Kollasch AW, Cohen AA, Dross SE, Erasmus J, Fuller DH, Bjorkman PJ, Lemieux JE, Luban J, Seaman MS, Marks DS. Immunity. 2025 May 6:S1074-7613(25)00178-5. doi: 10.1016/j.immuni.2025.04.015. PubMed 40345199.
Backbone
  Vector backbone: pDMJ2
  Vector type: Mammalian Expression
Growth in bacteria
  Bacterial resistance: Ampicillin, 100 μg/mL
  Growth temperature: 37°C
  Growth strain: DH5alpha
  Copy number: High Copy
Gene/Insert
  Gene/Insert name: Spike (B.1)
  Species: SARS-CoV-2
  Mutation: D614G
  Entrez Gene: S (a.k.a. GU280_gp02, spike glycoprotein)
  Cloning method: Gene Synthesis
Terms and licenses: Academic/Nonprofit Terms; Industry Terms: Not Available to Industry
How to cite: pDMJ2-SARS-CoV-2-Spike (B.1) was a gift from Jeremy Luban (Addgene plasmid # 241033 ; http://n2t.net/addgene:241033 ; RRID:Addgene_241033)
