[The description below was written by a language model from this plasmid's Addgene catalogue record and pLannotate feature annotations shown in this document.]
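Description:
pDMJ2-SARS-CoV-2-Spike (B.1) is a 7,392-nt mammalian expression plasmid built on the pDMJ2 backbone that produces the SARS-CoV-2 spike glycoprotein of the B.1 lineage, which the record defines by the D614G substitution. It is maintained in bacteria through a high-copy ColE1/pUC-type origin of replication and selected with ampicillin via a β-lactamase gene driven by its own bla promoter. A short fragment of the pBR322 basis-of-mobility region is also annotated in the backbone. No mammalian selection marker, reporter or epitope tag appears in the feature table.

The spike open reading frame, obtained by gene synthesis, is annotated across about 3.8 kb. The record does not say whether the coding sequence is codon-optimised or whether the cytoplasmic tail is full-length. Because the map is circular, the regulatory elements listed at the end of the sequence lie directly upstream of the coding region. These are the human cytomegalovirus immediate-early enhancer and promoter, followed by a fragment of the HTLV-1 5' LTR and a fragment of modified CMV intron A. Leader elements of this kind are commonly placed between promoter and gene to raise transcript processing and translation efficiency, giving strong constitutive expression in transfected cells. A bovine growth hormone polyadenylation signal downstream of the spike gene terminates and stabilises the transcript.

The stated purpose is to supply spike as the envelope protein for making pseudotyped virus. The plasmid carries no packaging signal or viral genome of its own, so it would be co-transfected with separate constructs providing the particle core and reporter genome. The associated publication concerns antibody immune evasion in viral evolution.
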