Features (pLannotate 1.2.2; 10 found; start..end, strand, type, name):
      1..3765    +  CDS            S: SPIKE_SARS2 - Experimental evidence at protein level: Swiss-Prot protein existence level 1. [Spike glycoprotein]: May down-regulate host tetherin (BST2) by lysosomal degradation, thereby counteracting its antiviral activity. From Severe acute respiratory syndrome coronavirus 2 (2019-nCoV) (SARS-CoV-2).
   3788..4012    +  polyA_signal   bGH poly(A) signal: bovine growth hormone polyadenylation signal
   4427..5015    -  rep_origin     ori: high-copy-number ColE1/pMB1/pBR322/pUC origin of replication
   5186..6046    -  CDS            AmpR: β-lactamase; bla; confers resistance to ampicillin, carbenicillin, and related antibiotics
   6047..6151    -  promoter       AmpR promoter: bla
   6191..6248    +  misc_feature   bom (fragment): basis of mobility region from pBR322
   6334..6713    +  enhancer       CMV enhancer: human cytomegalovirus immediate early enhancer
   6714..6917    +  promoter       CMV promoter: human cytomegalovirus (CMV) immediate early promoter
   7006..7233    +  LTR            5' LTR (truncated) (fragment): truncated 5' long terminal repeat (LTR) from human T-cell leukemia virus (HTLV) type 1
   7237..7347    +  intron         CMV intron (fragment): modified intron A from human cytomegalovirus
>Addgene plasmid #241033 | pDMJ2-SARS-CoV-2-Spike (B.1) | addgene full sequence | sequence record 486160 | Addgene NGS Result
ATGTTCGTGTTTCTGGTTCTTCTTCCCCTGGTGTCTAGTCAGTGCGTCAACTTGACTACGCGAACACAGC
TGCCCCCAGCCTACACCAATTCCTTTACACGAGGCGTCTACTATCCCGACAAGGTGTTCCGAAGCAGTGT
TTTGCACTCCACGCAGGACCTTTTCTTGCCCTTCTTCTCAAATGTGACTTGGTTTCATGCAATACACGTA
TCCGGGACTAATGGCACTAAGAGATTCGACAATCCCGTGTTGCCTTTTAACGACGGCGTGTATTTTGCCA
GTACAGAAAAGAGCAATATTATCCGGGGATGGATCTTCGGCACGACTCTGGATAGTAAAACACAATCCCT
GCTGATCGTGAATAATGCGACAAACGTCGTCATAAAAGTCTGCGAGTTCCAGTTCTGCAACGACCCTTTC
CTCGGGGTGTATTACCATAAGAACAATAAATCTTGGATGGAAAGTGAGTTTCGCGTGTACTCCAGTGCAA
ATAACTGTACTTTTGAGTACGTAAGCCAGCCTTTCCTGATGGACCTCGAAGGGAAACAGGGGAACTTTAA
GAACCTGCGCGAATTCGTGTTCAAGAACATCGACGGTTATTTTAAAATATACAGCAAGCACACCCCTATT
AACCTGGTGAGAGATTTGCCACAAGGTTTTAGCGCCCTGGAACCCCTCGTGGACCTTCCTATCGGCATCA
ACATCACGCGCTTCCAAACTCTGCTCGCACTGCATCGGTCTTATCTGACCCCTGGAGATTCATCCTCAGG
ATGGACCGCGGGTGCTGCTGCATATTATGTGGGATATCTGCAGCCTAGGACCTTCCTGCTCAAATACAAC
GAGAACGGCACCATCACTGACGCTGTTGATTGCGCGCTGGACCCATTGTCTGAAACCAAATGCACACTGA
AAAGCTTCACAGTCGAGAAGGGCATTTACCAGACGAGCAACTTCAGAGTTCAGCCCACAGAGAGCATCGT
TCGCTTCCCCAACATTACCAATTTGTGCCCATTCGGAGAGGTCTTTAACGCAACTAGATTTGCCAGTGTT
TACGCCTGGAACAGGAAACGGATATCCAATTGCGTGGCCGATTACAGCGTACTGTACAATAGTGCTAGCT
TTTCAACCTTTAAATGCTACGGTGTCTCCCCTACGAAGCTGAATGATCTGTGCTTTACTAATGTCTATGC
GGACAGCTTCGTTATTAGAGGTGACGAGGTCCGCCAAATCGCCCCAGGGCAGACTGGAAAGATAGCCGAC
TACAATTACAAACTGCCAGATGATTTCACCGGCTGCGTCATCGCCTGGAACTCCAATAACCTCGATAGTA
AAGTGGGCGGCAATTACAACTATCTCTATAGGCTGTTTCGAAAGAGCAACCTGAAACCTTTTGAGCGGGA
CATTTCAACAGAGATCTACCAGGCCGGAAGCACCCCCTGCAACGGGGTCGAGGGGTTCAATTGTTACTTC
CCGCTGCAAAGCTATGGATTTCAGCCGACTAACGGCGTTGGCTATCAGCCATATCGGGTGGTGGTGCTGT
CATTTGAGCTGCTTCATGCGCCTGCTACAGTATGTGGGCCTAAAAAGTCTACCAATCTGGTGAAAAATAA
GTGCGTGAACTTCAACTTCAATGGCCTCACCGGGACAGGCGTGTTGACAGAATCCAATAAGAAATTCCTG
CCATTCCAGCAGTTCGGCAGGGATATCGCAGACACGACCGATGCGGTGCGAGATCCCCAGACATTGGAGA
TTCTGGACATTACTCCTTGTTCTTTTGGAGGAGTGAGTGTTATTACTCCCGGCACAAATACCTCAAATCA
AGTCGCTGTGCTGTATCAAGGTGTAAACTGTACCGAGGTCCCCGTGGCTATTCACGCCGACCAGCTGACC
CCAACATGGCGGGTATACAGCACCGGTTCTAATGTATTCCAGACCAGAGCCGGCTGCCTCATTGGAGCCG
AGCATGTGAACAACTCTTATGAATGTGATATACCGATTGGAGCAGGTATCTGCGCCTCTTATCAGACCCA
GACAAATAGCCCCAGAAGGGCTAGGAGCGTGGCCTCCCAGTCCATAATCGCCTATACAATGTCACTGGGG
GCTGAAAATTCAGTGGCATACAGTAACAACTCTATCGCTATCCCCACAAATTTTACCATCTCTGTGACTA
CAGAGATCCTGCCAGTGTCTATGACTAAAACCTCCGTGGACTGTACCATGTACATCTGTGGTGATAGCAC
CGAATGTTCCAACCTGCTCCTGCAGTACGGCAGCTTCTGCACACAGCTGAATAGGGCACTGACAGGAATC
GCCGTCGAACAGGATAAGAACACTCAGGAGGTGTTTGCGCAGGTTAAGCAGATTTACAAGACGCCACCAA
TCAAGGACTTCGGTGGGTTCAATTTCTCTCAAATTCTGCCTGATCCTTCTAAGCCATCTAAGCGGAGCTT
TATAGAGGATTTGCTCTTTAATAAGGTGACCCTCGCCGATGCTGGATTTATTAAGCAGTATGGCGACTGT
TTGGGAGACATTGCTGCTCGCGATCTGATATGTGCCCAGAAATTCAACGGGCTGACCGTACTCCCACCGC
TGCTCACTGATGAGATGATCGCACAATATACCAGCGCCCTGCTGGCCGGCACTATTACATCCGGCTGGAC
GTTCGGAGCAGGAGCCGCACTGCAAATACCTTTTGCCATGCAGATGGCATATCGCTTCAATGGGATCGGG
GTGACCCAGAACGTCCTGTACGAAAACCAGAAACTTATCGCTAACCAGTTCAATTCCGCCATTGGTAAAA
TCCAGGACAGCTTGAGTTCCACAGCCAGCGCCCTCGGGAAATTGCAAGATGTAGTCAATCAGAATGCACA
AGCCCTGAATACTCTCGTCAAGCAACTGTCATCCAACTTCGGTGCTATATCCTCCGTGCTGAATGATATC
CTTAGTAGATTGGATAAGGTGGAGGCAGAAGTCCAGATCGACCGGCTTATTACTGGAAGGCTGCAGAGTC
TGCAGACGTACGTCACGCAGCAGCTTATCAGAGCCGCCGAGATTAGAGCATCTGCGAATCTGGCTGCTAC
AAAGATGAGTGAATGCGTGCTCGGGCAATCAAAGCGGGTCGACTTTTGTGGGAAGGGGTACCACCTCATG
AGCTTCCCCCAATCCGCCCCACATGGCGTTGTGTTCCTGCATGTTACTTACGTTCCCGCTCAAGAGAAGA
ACTTTACTACCGCTCCGGCGATCTGCCACGACGGTAAGGCACACTTTCCACGCGAAGGCGTCTTTGTTAG
CAATGGAACACACTGGTTTGTTACCCAGAGGAACTTTTATGAGCCCCAGATAATCACAACCGACAACACA
TTCGTATCTGGGAACTGTGACGTAGTTATTGGGATCGTGAACAACACCGTGTACGATCCTCTCCAACCGG
AACTTGACTCTTTCAAGGAGGAACTGGATAAGTACTTTAAGAATCACACCTCACCCGATGTTGACCTCGG
CGACATTTCAGGAATTAATGCTAGCGTGGTGAACATCCAGAAAGAGATTGATAGACTTAACGAAGTGGCC
AAGAACCTCAACGAATCACTTATTGACCTGCAGGAGCTGGGAAAATATGAGCAGTACATTAAATGGCCTT
GGTACATTTGGCTGGGCTTTATAGCAGGCCTGATCGCTATCGTCATGGTGACCATCATGCTTTGTTGTAT
GACTAGCTGCTGCAGCTGCCTCAAGGGCTGTTGTAGCTGCGGCTCTTGCTGTAAATAATGATGAGGATCC
AGATCTGCTGTGCCTTCTAGTTGCCAGCCATCTGTTGTTTGCCCCTCCCCCGTGCCTTCCTTGACCCTGG
AAGGTGCCACTCCCACTGTCCTTTCCTAATAAAATGAGGAAATTGCATCGCATTGTCTGAGTAGGTGTCA
TTCTATTCTGGGGGGTGGGGTGGGGCAGGACAGCAAGGGGGAGGATTGGGAAGACAATAGCAGGCATGCT
GGGGATGCGGTGGGCTCTATGGGTACCCAGGTGCTGAAGAATTGACCCGGTTCCTCCTGGGCCAGAAAGA
AGCAGGCACATCCCCTTCTCTGTGACACACCCTGTCCACGCCCCTGGTTCTTAGTTCCAGCCCCACTCAT
AGGACACTCATAGCTCAGGAGGGCTCCGCCTTCAATCCCACCCGCTAAAGTACTTGGAGCGGTCTCTCCC
TCCCTCATCAGCCCACCAAACCAAACCTAGCCTCCAAGAGTGGGAAGAAATTAAAGCAAGATAGGCTATT
AAGTGCAGAGGGAGAGAAAATGCCTCCAACATGTGAGGAAGTAATGAGAGAAATCATAGAATTTTAAGGC
CATGATTTAAGGCCAATCGGAAAGAACATGTGAGCAAAAGGCCAGCAAAAGGCCAGGAACCGTAAAAAGG
CCGCGTTGCTGGCGTTTTTCCATAGGCTCCGCCCCCCTGACGAGCATCACAAAAATCGACGCTCAAGTCA
GAGGTGGCGAAACCCGACAGGACTATAAAGATACCAGGCGTTTCCCCCTGGAAGCTCCCTCGTGCGCTCT
CCTGTTCCGACCCTGCCGCTTACCGGATACCTGTCCGCCTTTCTCCCTTCGGGAAGCGTGGCGCTTTCTC
ATAGCTCACGCTGTAGGTATCTCAGTTCGGTGTAGGTCGTTCGCTCCAAGCTGGGCTGTGTGCACGAACC
CCCCGTTCAGCCCGACCGCTGCGCCTTATCCGGTAACTATCGTCTTGAGTCCAACCCGGTAAGACACGAC
TTATCGCCACTGGCAGCAGCCACTGGTAACAGGATTAGCAGAGCGAGGTATGTAGGCGGTGCTACAGAGT
TCTTGAAGTGGTGGCCTAACTACGGCTACACTAGAAGAACAGTATTTGGTATCTGCGCTCTGCTGAAGCC
AGTTACCTTCGGAAAAAGAGTTGGTAGCTCTTGATCCGGCAAACAAACCACCGCTGGTAGCGGTGGTTTT
TTTGTTTGCAAGCAGCAGATTACGCGCAGAAAAAAAGGATCTCAAGAAGATCCTTTGATCTTTTCTACGG
GGTCTGACGCTCAGTGGAACGAAAACTCACGTTAAGGGATTTTGGTCATGAGATTATCAAAAAGGATCTT
CACCTAGATCCTTTTAAATTAAAAATGAAGTTTTAAATCAATCTAAAGTATATATGAGTAAACTTGGTCT
GACAGTTACCAATGCTTAATCAGTGAGGCACCTATCTCAGCGATCTGTCTATTTCGTTCATCCATAGTTG
CCTGACTCCCCGTCGTGTAGATAACTACGATACGGGAGGGCTTACCATCTGGCCCCAGTGCTGCAATGAT
ACCGCGAGACCCACGCTCACCGGCTCCAGATTTATCAGCAATAAACCAGCCAGCCGGAAGGGCCGAGCGC
AGAAGTGGTCCTGCAACTTTATCCGCCTCCATCCAGTCTATTAATTGTTGCCGGGAAGCTAGAGTAAGTA
GTTCGCCAGTTAATAGTTTGCGCAACGTTGTTGCCATTGCTACAGGCATCGTGGTGTCACGCTCGTCGTT
TGGTATGGCTTCATTCAGCTCCGGTTCCCAACGATCAAGGCGAGTTACATGATCCCCCATGTTGTGCAAA
AAAGCGGTTAGCTCCTTCGGTCCTCCGATCGTTGTCAGAAGTAAGTTGGCCGCAGTGTTATCACTCATGG
TTATGGCAGCACTGCATAATTCTCTTACTGTCATGCCATCCGTAAGATGCTTTTCTGTGACTGGTGAGTA
CTCAACCAAGTCATTCTGAGAATAGTGTATGCGGCGACCGAGTTGCTCTTGCCCGGCGTCAATACGGGAT
AATACCGCGCCACATAGCAGAACTTTAAAAGTGCTCATCATTGGAAAACGTTCTTCGGGGCGAAAACTCT
CAAGGATCTTACCGCTGTTGAGATCCAGTTCGATGTAACCCACTCGTGCACCCAACTGATCTTCAGCATC
TTTTACTTTCACCAGCGTTTCTGGGTGAGCAAAAACAGGAAGGCAAAATGCCGCAAAAAAGGGAATAAGG
GCGACACGGAAATGTTGAATACTCATACTCTTCCTTTTTCAATATTATTGAAGCATTTATCAGGGTTATT
GTCTCATGAGCGGATACATATTTGAATGTATTTAGAAAAATAAACAAATAGGGGTTCCGCGCACATTTCC
CCGAAAAGTGCCACCTGACGTCCCAATGATTGCACCATATGCGGTGTGAAATACCGCACAGATGCGTAAG
GAGAAAATACCGCATCAGATTGGCTATTGGCCATTGCATACGTTGTATCCATATCATAATATGTACATTT
ATATTGGCTCATGTCCAACATTACCGCCATGTTGACATTGATTATTGACTAGTTATTAATAGTAATCAAT
TACGGGGTCATTAGTTCATAGCCCATATATGGAGTTCCGCGTTACATAACTTACGGTAAATGGCCCGCCT
GGCTGACCGCCCAACGACCCCCGCCCATTGACGTCAATAATGACGTATGTTCCCATAGTAACGCCAATAG
GGACTTTCCATTGACGTCAATGGGTGGAGTATTTACGGTAAACTGCCCACTTGGCAGTACATCAAGTGTA
TCATATGCCAAGTACGCCCCCTATTGACGTCAATGACGGTAAATGGCCCGCCTGGCATTATGCCCAGTAC
ATGACCTTATGGGACTTTCCTACTTGGCAGTACATCTACGTATTAGTCATCGCTATTACCATGGTGATGC
GGTTTTGGCAGTACATCAATGGGCGTGGATAGCGGTTTGACTCACGGGGATTTCCAAGTCTCCACCCCAT
TGACGTCAATGGGAGTTTGTTTTGGCACCAAAATCAACGGGACTTTCCAAAATGTCGTAACAACTCCGCC
CCATTGACGCAAATGGGCGGTAGGCGTGTACGGTGGGAGGTCTATATAAGCAGAGCTCGTTTAGTGAACC
GTCAGATCGCCTGGAGACGCCATCCACGCTGTTTTGACCTCCATAGAAGACACCGGGACCGATCCAGCCT
CCATCGGCTCGCATCTCTCCTTCACGCGCCCGCCGCCCTACCTGAGGCCGCCATCCACGCCGGTTGAGTC
GCGTTCTGCCGCCTCCCGCCTGTGGTGCCTCCTGAACTGCGTCCGCCGTCTAGGTAAGTTTAAAGCTCAG
GTCGAGACCGGGCCTTTGTCCGGCGCTCCCTTGGAGCCTACCTAGACTCAGCCGGCTCTCCACGCTTTGC
CTGACCCTGCTTGCTCAACTCTAGTTAACGGTGGAGGGCAGTGTAGTCTGAGCAGTACTCGTTGCTGCCG
CGCGCGCCACCAGACATAATAGCTGACAGACTAACAGACTGTTCCTTTCCATGGGTCTTTTCTGCAGTCA
CCGTCGTCGACACGTGTGATCAGATATCGCGGCCGCTCTAGA
